Addgene plasmid #75929: BMP2K gRNA (BRDN0001146802)
Purpose: 3rd generation lentiviral gRNA plasmid targeting human BMP2K
Depositing lab: John Doench & David Root. Depositing organization: Broad Institute. Publication: Optimized sgRNA design to maximize activity and minimize off-target effects of CRISPR-Cas9. Doench JG, Fusi N, Sullender M, Hegde M, Vaimberg EW, Donovan KF, Smith I, Tothova Z, Wilen C, Orchard R, Virgin HW, Listgarten J, Root DE. Nat Biotechnol. 2016 Jan 18. doi: 10.1038/nbt.3437. PubMed 26780180.
Backbone
  Vector backbone: lentiGuide-Puro
  Backbone manufacturer: Zhang Lab (Addgene plasmid # 52963)
  Vector type: Mammalian Expression, Lentiviral, CRISPR
  Selectable markers: Puromycin
Growth in bacteria
  Bacterial resistance: Ampicillin, 100 μg/mL
  Growth temperature: 37°C
  Growth strain: DH5alpha
  Copy number: High Copy
Gene/Insert
  Gene/Insert name: BMP2K (alt names: BMP2K; NM_017593.3)
  gRNA/shRNA sequence: GAAATGATCAACCTTTATGG
  Species: H. sapiens (human)
  Entrez Gene: BMP2K (a.k.a. BIKE, HRIHFB2017)
  Promoter: hU6
  Cloning method: Unknown
  Sequencing primers: 5′ U6-F; 3′ pS2-R
Terms and licenses: Academic/Nonprofit Terms; Industry Terms: Not Available to Industry
Depositor comments: The gRNA was designed to target the following Genbank reference sequence(s): NM_017593.3,NM_198892.1. Note that this plasmid does NOT contain Cas9. It should be used in conjunction with lentiCas9-Blast (Addgene #52962) or otherwise with cell lines already expressing Cas9. Browse the full kinome gRNA library at http://www.addgene.org/pooled-library/broadgpp-human-kinome/ or visit http://www.broadinstitute.org/rnai/public/ for detailed protocols and information.
How to cite: BMP2K gRNA (BRDN0001146802) was a gift from John Doench & David Root (Addgene plasmid # 75929 ; http://n2t.net/addgene:75929 ; RRID:Addgene_75929)
