[The description below was written by a language model from this plasmid's Addgene catalogue record and pLannotate feature annotations shown in this document.]
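Description:
BMP2K gRNA (BRDN0001146802) is a third-generation lentiviral single-guide RNA plasmid built on the lentiGuide-Puro backbone and designed to target human BMP2K (also known as BIKE). It is one member of a human kinome gRNA collection. In bacteria it is maintained as a high-copy plasmid through a ColE1/pUC-type origin with ampicillin selection from the β-lactamase gene. The backbone also carries an f1 origin, an SV40 origin and poly(A) signal, and residual lac and T7/T3 promoter elements left over from the cloning vector.

The lentiviral transfer cassette begins with an RSV promoter fused to a truncated HIV-1 5' LTR, which makes genomic RNA production Tat-independent. It is followed by the Ψ packaging signal with a partial gag sequence, and by the RRE for Rev-dependent nuclear export. Inside the provirus, a human U6 RNA polymerase III promoter drives the BMP2K-specific 20-nt spacer joined to the Streptococcus pyogenes Cas9 guide scaffold. A cPPT/CTS element follows, and then an EF-1α core promoter with its intron A expresses puromycin N-acetyltransferase so that transduced mammalian cells can be selected. A WPRE enhances transcript expression, and the ΔU3 self-inactivating 3' LTR closes the cassette and disables LTR promoter activity after integration.

The plasmid does not encode Cas9, so it must be used with a separate Cas9 vector such as lentiCas9-Blast or in cells that already express Cas9. The guide was designed against two BMP2K reference transcripts. The record does not spell out an application beyond targeting human BMP2K, but the design suits stable guide delivery by viral transduction for Cas9-mediated disruption of this kinase gene.
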