Features (pLannotate 1.2.2; 29 found; start..end, strand, type, name):
     14..80      +  CDS            small t antigen (fragment): SV40 (simian virus 40) small t antigen
    106..317     +  promoter       EF-1α core promoter: core promoter for human elongation factor EF-1α
    318..1256    +  intron         EF-1α intron A: intron upstream of the start codon of human EF-1α
   1278..1877    +  CDS            PuroR (fragment): puromycin N-acetyltransferase; pac from Streptomyces; confers resistance to puromycin
   1893..2481    +  misc_feature   WPRE: woodchuck hepatitis virus posttranscriptional regulatory element
   2532..2551    +  misc_feature   cPPT/CTS (fragment): central polypurine tract and central termination sequence of HIV-1
   2553..2786    +  LTR            3' LTR (ΔU3): self-inactivating 3' long terminal repeat (LTR) from HIV-1
   2864..2985    +  polyA_signal   SV40 poly(A) signal: SV40 polyadenylation signal
   3025..3160    +  rep_origin     SV40 ori: SV40 origin of replication
   3181..3199    -  promoter       T7 promoter: promoter for bacteriophage T7 RNA polymerase
   3207..3362    +  CDS            lacZα (fragment): LacZα fragment of β-galactosidase; lacZ fragment
   3367..3795    +  rep_origin     f1 ori (sequence partly withheld): f1 bacteriophage origin of replication; arrow indicates direction of (+) strand synthesis
   3848..3952    +  promoter       AmpR promoter: bla
   3953..4813    +  CDS            AmpR: β-lactamase; bla; confers resistance to ampicillin, carbenicillin, and related antibiotics
   4984..5572    +  rep_origin     ori: high-copy-number ColE1/pMB1/pBR322/pUC origin of replication
   5755..5847    +  CDS            lacI (fragment): lac repressor; lacI; The lac repressor binds to the lac operator to inhibit transcription in E. coli. This inhibition can be relieved by adding lactose or isopropyl-β-D-thiogalactopyranoside (IPTG).
   5860..5881    +  protein_bind   CAP binding site: CAP binding activates transcription in the presence of cAMP. E. coli catabolite activator protein
   5896..5926    +  promoter       lac promoter: promoter for the E. coli lac operon
   5934..5950    +  protein_bind   lac operator: The lac repressor binds to the lac operator to inhibit transcription in E. coli. This inhibition can be relieved by adding lactose or isopropyl-β-D-thiogalactopyranoside (IPTG). lac repressor encoded by lacI
   5995..6013    +  promoter       T3 promoter: promoter for bacteriophage T3 RNA polymerase
   6041..6267    +  promoter       RSV promoter: Rous sarcoma virus enhancer/promoter
   6268..6448    +  LTR            5' LTR (truncated): truncated 5' long terminal repeat (LTR) from HIV-1
   6495..6620    +  misc_feature   HIV-1 Ψ: packaging signal of human immunodeficiency virus type 1
   6604..6967    +  CDS            HIV-1 gag (fragment): gag protein from human immunodeficiency virus 1; gag
   7113..7346    +  misc_feature   RRE: The Rev response element (RRE) of HIV-1 allows for Rev-dependent mRNA export from the nucleus to the cytoplasm.
   7723..7749    +  CDS            Rev (fragment): human immunodeficiency virus 1 (HIV-1) Rev protein; rev; enhances nuclear export of unspliced and incompletely spliced viral mRNAs
   7753..7993    +  promoter       U6 promoter: RNA polymerase III promoter for human U6 snRNA
   8023..8098    +  misc_RNA       gRNA scaffold: guide RNA scaffold for the Streptococcus pyogenes CRISPR/Cas9 system
   8154..8271    +  misc_feature   cPPT/CTS: central polypurine tract and central termination sequence of HIV-1
>Addgene plasmid #75929 | BMP2K gRNA (BRDN0001146802) | addgene full sequence | sequence record 184846 | Addgene Assembled Sequence
CCCGGGTGCAAAGATGGATAAAGTTTTAAACAGAGAGGAATCTTTGCAGCTAATGGACCTTCTAGGTCTT
GAAAGGAGTGGGAATTGGCTCCGGTGCCCGTCAGTGGGCAGAGCGCACATCGCCCACAGTCCCCGAGAAG
TTGGGGGGAGGGGTCGGCAATTGATCCGGTGCCTAGAGAAGGTGGCGCGGGGTAAACTGGGAAAGTGATG
TCGTGTACTGGCTCCGCCTTTTTCCCGAGGGTGGGGGAGAACCGTATATAAGTGCAGTAGTCGCCGTGAA
CGTTCTTTTTCGCAACGGGTTTGCCGCCAGAACACAGGTAAGTGCCGTGTGTGGTTCCCGCGGGCCTGGC
CTCTTTACGGGTTATGGCCCTTGCGTGCCTTGAATTACTTCCACCTGGCTGCAGTACGTGATTCTTGATC
CCGAGCTTCGGGTTGGAAGTGGGTGGGAGAGTTCGAGGCCTTGCGCTTAAGGAGCCCCTTCGCCTCGTGC
TTGAGTTGAGGCCTGGCCTGGGCGCTGGGGCCGCCGCGTGCGAATCTGGTGGCACCTTCGCGCCTGTCTC
GCTGCTTTCGATAAGTCTCTAGCCATTTAAAATTTTTGATGACCTGCTGCGACGCTTTTTTTCTGGCAAG
ATAGTCTTGTAAATGCGGGCCAAGATCTGCACACTGGTATTTCGGTTTTTGGGGCCGCGGGCGGCGACGG
GGCCCGTGCGTCCCAGCGCACATGTTCGGCGAGGCGGGGCCTGCGAGCGCGGCCACCGAGAATCGGACGG
GGGTAGTCTCAAGCTGGCCGGCCTGCTCTGGTGCCTGGCCTCGCGCCGCCGTGTATCGCCCCGCCCTGGG
CGGCAAGGCTGGCCCGGTCGGCACCAGTTGCGTGAGCGGAAAGATGGCCGCTTCCCGGCCCTGCTGCAGG
GAGCTCAAAATGGAGGACGCGGCGCTCGGGAGAGCGGGCGGGTGAGTCACCCACACAAAGGAAAAGGGCC
TTTCCGTCCTCAGCCGTCGCTTCATGTGACTCCACGGAGTACCGGGCGCCGTCCAGGCACCTCGATTAGT
TCTCGAGCTTTTGGAGTACGTCGTCTTTAGGTTGGGGGGAGGGGTTTTATGCGATGGAGTTTCCCCACAC
TGAGTGGGTGGAGACTGAAGTTAGGCCAGCTTGGCACTTGATGTAATTCTCCTTGGAATTTGCCCTTTTT
GAGTTTGGATCTTGGTTCATTCTCAAGCCTCAGACAGTGGTTCAAAGTTTTTTTCTTCCATTTCAGGTGT
CGTGACGTACGGCCACCATGACCGAGTACAAGCCCACGGTGCGCCTCGCCACCCGCGACGACGTCCCCAG
GGCCGTACGCACCCTCGCCGCCGCGTTCGCCGACTACCCCGCCACGCGCCACACCGTCGATCCGGACCGC
CACATCGAGCGGGTCACCGAGCTGCAAGAACTCTTCCTCACGCGCGTCGGGCTCGACATCGGCAAGGTGT
GGGTCGCGGACGACGGCGCCGCCGTGGCGGTCTGGACCACGCCGGAGAGCGTCGAAGCGGGGGCGGTGTT
CGCCGAGATCGGCCCGCGCATGGCCGAGTTGAGCGGTTCCCGGCTGGCCGCGCAGCAACAGATGGAAGGC
CTCCTGGCGCCGCACCGGCCCAAGGAGCCCGCGTGGTTCCTGGCCACCGTCGGAGTCTCGCCCGACCACC
AGGGCAAGGGTCTGGGCAGCGCCGTCGTGCTCCCCGGAGTGGAGGCGGCCGAGCGCGCCGGGGTGCCCGC
CTTCCTGGAGACCTCCGCGCCCCGCAACCTCCCCTTCTACGAGCGGCTCGGCTTCACCGTCACCGCCGAC
GTCGAGGTGCCCGAAGGACCGCGCACCTGGTGCATGACCCGCAAGCCCGGTGCCTGAACGCGTTAAGTCG
ACAATCAACCTCTGGATTACAAAATTTGTGAAAGATTGACTGGTATTCTTAACTATGTTGCTCCTTTTAC
GCTATGTGGATACGCTGCTTTAATGCCTTTGTATCATGCTATTGCTTCCCGTATGGCTTTCATTTTCTCC
TCCTTGTATAAATCCTGGTTGCTGTCTCTTTATGAGGAGTTGTGGCCCGTTGTCAGGCAACGTGGCGTGG
TGTGCACTGTGTTTGCTGACGCAACCCCCACTGGTTGGGGCATTGCCACCACCTGTCAGCTCCTTTCCGG
GACTTTCGCTTTCCCCCTCCCTATTGCCACGGCGGAACTCATCGCCGCCTGCCTTGCCCGCTGCTGGACA
GGGGCTCGGCTGTTGGGCACTGACAATTCCGTGGTGTTGTCGGGGAAATCATCGTCCTTTCCTTGGCTGC
TCGCCTGTGTTGCCACCTGGATTCTGCGCGGGACGTCCTTCTGCTACGTCCCTTCGGCCCTCAATCCAGC
GGACCTTCCTTCCCGCGGCCTGCTGCCGGCTCTGCGGCCTCTTCCGCGTCTTCGCCTTCGCCCTCAGACG
AGTCGGATCTCCCTTTGGGCCGCCTCCCCGCGTCGACTTTAAGACCAATGACTTACAAGGCAGCTGTAGA
TCTTAGCCACTTTTTAAAAGAAAAGGGGGGACTGGAAGGGCTAATTCACTCCCAACGAAGACAAGATCTG
CTTTTTGCTTGTACTGGGTCTCTCTGGTTAGACCAGATCTGAGCCTGGGAGCTCTCTGGCTAACTAGGGA
ACCCACTGCTTAAGCCTCAATAAAGCTTGCCTTGAGTGCTTCAAGTAGTGTGTGCCCGTCTGTTGTGTGA
CTCTGGTAACTAGAGATCCCTCAGACCCTTTTAGTCAGTGTGGAAAATCTCTAGCAGTACGTATAGTAGT
TCATGTCATCTTATTATTCAGTATTTATAACTTGCAAAGAAATGAATATCAGAGAGTGAGAGGAACTTGT
TTATTGCAGCTTATAATGGTTACAAATAAAGCAATAGCATCACAAATTTCACAAATAAAGCATTTTTTTC
ACTGCATTCTAGTTGTGGTTTGTCCAAACTCATCAATGTATCTTATCATGTCTGGCTCTAGCTATCCCGC
CCCTAACTCCGCCCATCCCGCCCCTAACTCCGCCCAGTTCCGCCCATTCTCCGCCCCATGGCTGACTAAT
TTTTTTTATTTATGCAGAGGCCGAGGCCGCCTCGGCCTCTGAGCTATTCCAGAAGTAGTGAGGAGGCTTT
TTTGGAGGCCTAGGGACGTACCCAATTCGCCCTATAGTGAGTCGTATTACGCGCGCTCACTGGCCGTCGT
TTTACAACGTCGTGACTGGGAAAACCCTGGCGTTACCCAACTTAATCGCCTTGCAGCACATCCCCCTTTC
GCCAGCTGGCGTAATAGCGAAGAGGCCCGCACCGATCGCCCTTCCCAACAGTTGCGCAGCCTGAATGGCG
AATGGG
[124 nt withheld, positions 3367-3490]
C
[91 nt withheld, positions 3492-3582]
A
[49 nt withheld, positions 3584-3632]
CCTTTGACGTTGGAGTCCACGTTCTTT
[37 nt withheld, positions 3660-3696]
ACCCTATCTCGGTCTATTCTTTTGATTTATAAGGGATTTTGCCGATTTCGGCCTATTGGTTAAAAAATGA
GCTGATTTAACAAAAATTTAACGCGAATTTTAACAAAATATTAACGCTTACAATTTAGGTGGCACTTTTC
GGGGAAATGTGCGCGGAACCCCTATTTGTTTATTTTTCTAAATACATTCAAATATGTATCCGCTCATGAG
ACAATAACCCTGATAAATGCTTCAATAATATTGAAAAAGGAAGAGTATGAGTATTCAACATTTCCGTGTC
GCCCTTATTCCCTTTTTTGCGGCATTTTGCCTTCCTGTTTTTGCTCACCCAGAAACGCTGGTGAAAGTAA
AAGATGCTGAAGATCAGTTGGGTGCACGAGTGGGTTACATCGAACTGGATCTCAACAGCGGTAAGATCCT
TGAGAGTTTTCGCCCCGAAGAACGTTTTCCAATGATGAGCACTTTTAAAGTTCTGCTATGTGGCGCGGTA
TTATCCCGTATTGACGCCGGGCAAGAGCAACTCGGTCGCCGCATACACTATTCTCAGAATGACTTGGTTG
AGTACTCACCAGTCACAGAAAAGCATCTTACGGATGGCATGACAGTAAGAGAATTATGCAGTGCTGCCAT
AACCATGAGTGATAACACTGCGGCCAACTTACTTCTGACAACGATCGGAGGACCGAAGGAGCTAACCGCT
TTTTTGCACAACATGGGGGATCATGTAACTCGCCTTGATCGTTGGGAACCGGAGCTGAATGAAGCCATAC
CAAACGACGAGCGTGACACCACGATGCCTGTAGCAATGGCAACAACGTTGCGCAAACTATTAACTGGCGA
ACTACTTACTCTAGCTTCCCGGCAACAATTAATAGACTGGATGGAGGCGGATAAAGTTGCAGGACCACTT
CTGCGCTCGGCCCTTCCGGCTGGCTGGTTTATTGCTGATAAATCTGGAGCCGGTGAGCGTGGGTCTCGCG
GTATCATTGCAGCACTGGGGCCAGATGGTAAGCCCTCCCGTATCGTAGTTATCTACACGACGGGGAGTCA
GGCAACTATGGATGAACGAAATAGACAGATCGCTGAGATAGGTGCCTCACTGATTAAGCATTGGTAACTG
TCAGACCAAGTTTACTCATATATACTTTAGATTGATTTAAAACTTCATTTTTAATTTAAAAGGATCTAGG
TGAAGATCCTTTTTGATAATCTCATGACCAAAATCCCTTAACGTGAGTTTTCGTTCCACTGAGCGTCAGA
CCCCGTAGAAAAGATCAAAGGATCTTCTTGAGATCCTTTTTTTCTGCGCGTAATCTGCTGCTTGCAAACA
AAAAAACCACCGCTACCAGCGGTGGTTTGTTTGCCGGATCAAGAGCTACCAACTCTTTTTCCGAAGGTAA
CTGGCTTCAGCAGAGCGCAGATACCAAATACTGTTCTTCTAGTGTAGCCGTAGTTAGGCCACCACTTCAA
GAACTCTGTAGCACCGCCTACATACCTCGCTCTGCTAATCCTGTTACCAGTGGCTGCTGCCAGTGGCGAT
AAGTCGTGTCTTACCGGGTTGGACTCAAGACGATAGTTACCGGATAAGGCGCAGCGGTCGGGCTGAACGG
GGGGTTCGTGCACACAGCCCAGCTTGGAGCGAACGACCTACACCGAACTGAGATACCTACAGCGTGAGCT
ATGAGAAAGCGCCACGCTTCCCGAAGGGAGAAAGGCGGACAGGTATCCGGTAAGCGGCAGGGTCGGAACA
GGAGAGCGCACGAGGGAGCTTCCAGGGGGAAACGCCTGGTATCTTTATAGTCCTGTCGGGTTTCGCCACC
TCTGACTTGAGCGTCGATTTTTGTGATGCTCGTCAGGGGGGCGGAGCCTATGGAAAAACGCCAGCAACGC
GGCCTTTTTACGGTTCCTGGCCTTTTGCTGGCCTTTTGCTCACATGTTCTTTCCTGCGTTATCCCCTGAT
TCTGTGGATAACCGTATTACCGCCTTTGAGTGAGCTGATACCGCTCGCCGCAGCCGAACGACCGAGCGCA
GCGAGTCAGTGAGCGAGGAAGCGGAAGAGCGCCCAATACGCAAACCGCCTCTCCCCGCGCGTTGGCCGAT
TCATTAATGCAGCTGGCACGACAGGTTTCCCGACTGGAAAGCGGGCAGTGAGCGCAACGCAATTAATGTG
AGTTAGCTCACTCATTAGGCACCCCAGGCTTTACACTTTATGCTTCCGGCTCGTATGTTGTGTGGAATTG
TGAGCGGATAACAATTTCACACAGGAAACAGCTATGACCATGATTACGCCAAGCGCGCAATTAACCCTCA
CTAAAGGGAACAAAAGCTGGAGCTGCAAGCTTAATGTAGTCTTATGCAATACTCTTGTAGTCTTGCAACA
TGGTAACGATGAGTTAGCAACATGCCTTACAAGGAGAGAAAAAGCACCGTGCATGCCGATTGGTGGAAGT
AAGGTGGTACGATCGTGCCTTATTAGGAAGGCAACAGACGGGTCTGACATGGATTGGACGAACCACTGAA
TTGCCGCATTGCAGAGATATTGTATTTAAGTGCCTAGCTCGATACATAAACGGGTCTCTCTGGTTAGACC
AGATCTGAGCCTGGGAGCTCTCTGGCTAACTAGGGAACCCACTGCTTAAGCCTCAATAAAGCTTGCCTTG
AGTGCTTCAAGTAGTGTGTGCCCGTCTGTTGTGTGACTCTGGTAACTAGAGATCCCTCAGACCCTTTTAG
TCAGTGTGGAAAATCTCTAGCAGTGGCGCCCGAACAGGGACTTGAAAGCGAAAGGGAAACCAGAGGAGCT
CTCTCGACGCAGGACTCGGCTTGCTGAAGCGCGCACGGCAAGAGGCGAGGGGCGGCGACTGGTGAGTACG
CCAAAAATTTTGACTAGCGGAGGCTAGAAGGAGAGAGATGGGTGCGAGAGCGTCAGTATTAAGCGGGGGA
GAATTAGATCGCGATGGGAAAAAATTCGGTTAAGGCCAGGGGGAAAGAAAAAATATAAATTAAAACATAT
AGTATGGGCAAGCAGGGAGCTAGAACGATTCGCAGTTAATCCTGGCCTGTTAGAAACATCAGAAGGCTGT
AGACAAATACTGGGACAGCTACAACCATCCCTTCAGACAGGATCAGAAGAACTTAGATCATTATATAATA
CAGTAGCAACCCTCTATTGTGTGCATCAAAGGATAGAGATAAAAGACACCAAGGAAGCTTTAGACAAGAT
AGAGGAAGAGCAAAACAAAAGTAAGACCACCGCACAGCAAGCGGCCGCTGATCTTCAGACCTGGAGGAGG
AGATATGAGGGACAATTGGAGAAGTGAATTATATAAATATAAAGTAGTAAAAATTGAACCATTAGGAGTA
GCACCCACCAAGGCAAAGAGAAGAGTGGTGCAGAGAGAAAAAAGAGCAGTGGGAATAGGAGCTTTGTTCC
TTGGGTTCTTGGGAGCAGCAGGAAGCACTATGGGCGCAGCGTCAATGACGCTGACGGTACAGGCCAGACA
ATTATTGTCTGGTATAGTGCAGCAGCAGAACAATTTGCTGAGGGCTATTGAGGCGCAACAGCATCTGTTG
CAACTCACAGTCTGGGGCATCAAGCAGCTCCAGGCAAGAATCCTGGCTGTGGAAAGATACCTAAAGGATC
AACAGCTCCTGGGGATTTGGGGTTGCTCTGGAAAACTCATTTGCACCACTGCTGTGCCTTGGAATGCTAG
TTGGAGTAATAAATCTCTGGAACAGATTTGGAATCACACGACCTGGATGGAGTGGGACAGAGAAATTAAC
AATTACACAAGCTTAATACACTCCTTAATTGAAGAATCGCAAAACCAGCAAGAAAAGAATGAACAAGAAT
TATTGGAATTAGATAAATGGGCAAGTTTGTGGAATTGGTTTAACATAACAAATTGGCTGTGGTATATAAA
ATTATTCATAATGATAGTAGGAGGCTTGGTAGGTTTAAGAATAGTTTTTGCTGTACTTTCTATAGTGAAT
AGAGTTAGGCAGGGATATTCACCATTATCGTTTCAGACCCACCTCCCAACCCCGAGGGGACCCAGAGAGG
GCCTATTTCCCATGATTCCTTCATATTTGCATATACGATACAAGGCTGTTAGAGAGATAATTAGAATTAA
TTTGACTGTAAACACAAAGATATTAGTACAAAATACGTGACGTAGAAAGTAATAATTTCTTGGGTAGTTT
GCAGTTTTAAAATTATGTTTTAAAATGGACTATCATATGCTTACCGTAACTTGAAAGTATTTCGATTTCT
TGGCTTTATATATCTTGTGGAAAGGACGAAACACCGGAAATGATCAACCTTTATGGGTTTTAGAGCTAGA
AATAGCAAGTTAAAATAAGGCTAGTCCGTTATCAACTTGAAAAAGTGGCACCGAGTCGGTGCTTTTTTAA
GCTTGGCGTAACTAGATCTTGAGACAAATGGCAGTATTCATCCACAATTTTAAAAGAAAAGGGGGGATTG
GGGGGTACAGTGCAGGGGAAAGAATAGTAGACATAATAGCAACAGACATACAAACTAAAGAATTACAAAA
ACAAATTACAAAAATTCAAAATTTTCGGGTTTATTACAGGGACAGCAGAGATCCACTTTGGCGCCGGCTC
GAGGGGG
