>Addgene plasmid #75929 | BMP2K gRNA (BRDN0001146802) | depositor partial sequence | sequence record 143389 | Target Sequence
GAAATGATCAACCTTTATGG
