>Addgene plasmid #75929 | BMP2K gRNA (BRDN0001146802) | addgene partial sequence | sequence record 184845 | hU6-F
ACGTGACGTAGAAAGTAATAATTTCTTGGGTAGTTTGCAGTTTTAAAATTATGTTTTAAAATGGACTATC
ATATGCTTACCGTAACTTGAAAGTATTTCGATTTCTTGGCTTTATATATCTTGTGGAAAGGACGAAACAC
CGGAAATGATCAACCTTTATGGGTTTTAGAGCTAGAAATAGCAAGTTAAAATAAGGCTAGTCCGTTATCA
ACTTGAAAAAGTGGCACCGAGTCGGTGCTTTTTTAAGCTTGGCGTAACTAGATCTTGAGACAAATGGCAG
TATTCATCCACAATTTTAAAAGAAAAGGGGGGATTGGGGGGTACAGTGCAGGGGAAAGAATAGTAGACAT
AATAGCAACAGACATACAAACTAAAGAATTACAAAAACAAATTACAAAAATTCAAAATTTTCGGGTTTAT
TACAGGGACAGCAGAGATCCACTTTGGCGCCGGCTCGAGGGGGCCCGGGTGCAAAGATGGATAAAGTTTT
AAACAGAGAGGAATCTTTGCAGCTAATGGACCTTCTAGGTCTTGAAAGGAGTGGGAATTGGCTCCGGTGC
CCGTCAGTGG
